>Addgene plasmid #115552 | CMV-VARNAM | addgene full sequence | sequence record 224570 | Addgene NGS Result
GTCGACTGCAGAGGGCCCTCGACCATAGCCAATTCAATATGGCGTATATGGACTCGTGCCAATTCAATAT
GGTGGATCTGGACCCCAGCCAATTCAATATGGCGGAYWTGGMMYCRTGCCAATTCAATATGGYGGATCTG
GACCCCAGCCAATTCAATATGGCGGACTTGGCACCATGCCAATTCAATATGGCGGACCTGGCACTGTGCC
AACTGGGGAGGGGTCTACTTGGCACGGTGCCAAGTTTGAGGAGGGGTCTTGGCCCTGTGCCAAGTCCGCC
ATATTGAATTGGCATGGTGCCAATAATGGCGGCCATATTGGCTATATGCCAGGATCAATATATAGGCAAT
ATCCAATATGGCCCTATGCCAATATGGCTATTGGCCAGGTTCAATACTATGTATTGGCCCTATGCCATAT
AGTATTCCATATATGGGTTTTCCTATTGACGTAGATAGCCCCTCCCAATGGGCGGTCCCATATACCATAT
ATGGGGCTTCCTAATACCGCCCATAGCCACTCCCCCATTGACGTCAATGGTCTCTATATATGGTCTTTCC
TATTGACGTCATATGGGCGGTCCTATTGACGTATATGGCGCCTCCCCCATTGACGTCAATTACGGTAAAT
GGCCCGCCTGGCTCAATGCCCATTGACGTCAATAGGACCACCCACCATTGACGTCAATGGGATGGCTCAT
TGCCCATTCATATCCGTTCTCACGCCCCCTATTGACGTCAATGACGGTAAATGGCCCACTTGGCAGTACA
TCAATATCTATTAATAGTAACTTGGCAAGTACATTACTATTGGAAGTACGCCAGGGTACATTGGCAGTAC
TCCCATTGACGTCAATGGCGGTAAATGGCCCGCGATGGCTGCCAAGTACATCCCCATTGACGTCAATGGG
GAGGGGCAATGACGCAAATGGGCGTTCCATTGACGTAAATGGGCGGTAGGCGTGCCTAATGGGAGGTCTA
TATAAGCAATGCTCGTTTAGGGAACGGTACCACCATGGCTGACGTGGAAACCGAGACCGGCATGATTGCA
CAGTGGATTGTCTTTGCTATTATGGCTGCTGCTGCTATTGCTTTTGGAGTGGCTGTGCACTTTCGGCCTT
CAGAGCTGAAGAGCGCATACTATATCAACATTGCCATCTGCACTATCGCCGCTACCGCTTACTATGCAAT
GGCCGTGAACTACCAGGACCTGACAATGAATGGTGAAAGGCAGGTGGTCTACGCAAGATATATTAGCTGG
GTGCTGACCACACCACTGCTCCTGCTCGATCTCATCGTCATGACCAAGATGGGCGGAGTGATGATTTCTT
GGGTCATCGGCGCAGACATTTTCATGATCGTGTTTGGTATTCTGGGCGCCTTCGAGGATGAACACAAGTT
CAAATGGGTGTACTTTATCGCTGGATGTGTGATGCAGGCAGTCCTGACATACGGGATGTATAACGCCACT
TGGAAAGACGATCTGAAGAAAAGCCCCGAGTACCATAGCTCCTATGTCAGTCTGCTCGTCTTCCTGTCAA
TCCTCTGGGTGTTTTATCCTGTCGTGTGGGCTTTCGGGTCTGGTAGTGGCGTGCTGTCCGTCGACAATGA
GGCCATTCTCATGGGAATCCTGGATGTGCTCGCTAAGCCACTGTTTGGAATGGGGTGCCTCATTGCCCAT
GAGACTATCTTCAAGTGGAGGTCCGGACTGATTAAGGAAAATATGCGGATGAAGGTCGTGATGGAAGGGT
CTGTCAATGGGCACCAGTTCAAGTGCACCGGAGAGGGAGAGGGCAGGCCATACGAGGGCGTGCAGACAAT
GAGGATCAAAGTGATCGAGGGAGGACCACTGCCTTTCGCCTTTGACATCCTGGCCACCAGCTTCATGTAC
GGCAGCAGGACCTTCATCAAGTATCCAGCCGACATCCCCGATTTCTTTAAGCAGAGCTTCCCCGAGGGCT
TTACCTGGGAGAGGGTGACAAGATACGAGGATGGCGGCGTGGTGACCGTGACACAGGACACCTCTCTGGA
GGATGGCGAGCTGGTGTATAACGTGAAGGTGAGGGGCGTGAACTTCCCTAGCAATGGCCCAGTGATGCAG
AAGAAGACCAAGGGCTGGGAGCCCAATACAGAGATGATGTACCCTGCAGACGGAGGCCTGAGGGGATATA
CCGACATCGCCCTGAAGGTGGATGGAGGAGGACACCTGCACTGTAACTTTGTGACCACATACCGCTCCAA
GAAGACAGTGGGCAATATCAAGATGCCAGGAGTGCACGCCGTGGACCACAGGCTGGAGCGCATCGAGGAG
TCTGATAACGAGACATATGTGGTGCAGAGAGAGGTGGCCGTGGCCAAGTACTCTAATCTGGGCGGCGGGA
TGGACGAGCTGTATAAGAAGAGCAGGATCACCAGCGAGGGCGAGTACATCCCCCTGGACCAGATCGACAT
CAACGTGTTCTGCTACGAGAACGAGGTGTAATGAGCTAGCGGCCGCACTCCTCAGGTGCAGGCTGCCTAT
CAGAAGGTGGTGGCTGGTGTGGCCAATGCCCTGGCTCACAAATACCACTGAGATCTTTTTCCCTCTGCCA
AAAATTATGGGGACATCATGAAGCCCCTTGAGCATCTGACTTCTGGCTAATAAAGGAAATTTATTTTCAT
TGCAATAGTGTGTTGGAATTTTTTGTGTCTCTCACTCGGAAGGACATATGGGAGGGCAAATCATTTAAAA
CATCAGAATGAGTATTTGGTTTAGAGTTTGGCAACATATGCCCATATGCTGGCTGCCATGAACAAAGGTT
GGCTATAAAGAGGTCATCAGTATATGAAACAGCCCCCTGCTGTCCATTCCTTATTCCATAGAAAAGCCTT
GACTTGAGGTTAGATTTTTTTTATATTTTGTTTTGTGTTATTTTTTTCTTTAACATCCCTAAAATTTTCC
TTACATGTTTTACTAGCCAGATTTTTCCTCCTCTCCTGACTACTCCCAGTCATAGCTGTCCCTCTTCTCT
TATGGAGATCCCTCGACCTGCAGCCCAAGCTTGGCGTAATCATGGTCATAGCTGTTTCCTGTGTGAAATT
GTTATCCGCTCACAATTCCACACAACATACGAGCCGGAAGCATAAAGTGTAAAGCCTGGGGTGCCTAATG
AGTGAGCTAACTCACATTAATTGCGTTGCGCTCACTGCCCGCTTTCCAGTCGGGAAACCTGTCGTGCCAG
CGGATCCGCATCTCAATTAGTCAGCAACCATAGTCCCGCCCCTAACTCCGCCCATCCCGCCCCTAACTCC
GCCCAGTTCCGCCCATTCTCCGCCCCATGGCTGACTAATTTTTTTTATTTATGCAGAGGCCGAGGCCGCC
TCGGCCTCTGAGCTATTCCAGAAGTAGTGAGGAGGCTTTTTTGGAGGCCTAGGCTTTTGCAAAAAGCTAA
CTTGTTTATTGCAGCTTATAATGGTTACAAATAAAGCAATAGCATCACAAATTTCACAAATAAAGCATTT
TTTTCACTGCATTCTAGTTGTGGTTTGTCCAAACTCATCAATGTATCTTATCATGTCTGGATCCGCTGCA
TTAATGAATCGGCCAACGCGCGGGGAGAGGCGGTTTGCGTATTGGGCGCTCTTCCGCTTCCTCGCTCACT
GACTCGCTGCGCTCGGTCGTTCGGCTGCGGCGAGCGGTATCAGCTCACTCAAAGGCGGTAATACGGTTAT
CCACAGAATCAGGGGATAACGCAGGAAAGAACATGTGAGCAAAAGGCCAGCAAAAGGCCAGGAACCGTAA
AAAGGCCGCGTTGCTGGCGTTTTTCCATAGGCTCCGCCCCCCTGACGAGCATCACAAAAATCGACGCTCA
AGTCAGAGGTGGCGAAACCCGACAGGACTATAAAGATACCAGGCGTTTCCCCCTGGAAGCTCCCTCGTGC
GCTCTCCTGTTCCGACCCTGCCGCTTACCGGATACCTGTCCGCCTTTCTCCCTTCGGGAAGCGTGGCGCT
TTCTCATAGCTCACGCTGTAGGTATCTCAGTTCGGTGTAGGTCGTTCGCTCCAAGCTGGGCTGTGTGCAC
GAACCCCCCGTTCAGCCCGACCGCTGCGCCTTATCCGGTAACTATCGTCTTGAGTCCAACCCGGTAAGAC
ACGACTTATCGCCACTGGCAGCAGCCACTGGTAACAGGATTAGCAGAGCGAGGTATGTAGGCGGTGCTAC
AGAGTTCTTGAAGTGGTGGCCTAACTACGGCTACACTAGAAGAACAGTATTTGGTATCTGCGCTCTGCTG
AAGCCAGTTACCTTCGGAAAAAGAGTTGGTAGCTCTTGATCCGGCAAACAAACCACCGCTGGTAGCGGTG
GTTTTTTTGTTTGCAAGCAGCAGATTACGCGCAGAAAAAAAGGATCTCAAGAAGATCCTTTGATCTTTTC
TACGGGGTCTGACGCTCAGTGGAACGAAAACTCACGTTAAGGGATTTTGGTCATGAGATTATCAAAAAGG
ATCTTCACCTAGATCCTTTTAAATTAAAAATGAAGTTTTAAATCAATCTAAAGTATATATGAGTAAACTT
GGTCTGACAGTTACCAATGCTTAATCAGTGAGGCACCTATCTCAGCGATCTGTCTATTTCGTTCATCCAT
AGTTGCCTGACTCCCCGTCGTGTAGATAACTACGATACGGGAGGGCTTACCATCTGGCCCCAGTGCTGCA
ATGATACCGCGAGACCCACGCTCACCGGCTCCAGATTTATCAGCAATAAACCAGCCAGCCGGAAGGGCCG
AGCGCAGAAGTGGTCCTGCAACTTTATCCGCCTCCATCCAGTCTATTAATTGTTGCCGGGAAGCTAGAGT
AAGTAGTTCGCCAGTTAATAGTTTGCGCAACGTTGTTGCCATTGCTACAGGCATCGTGGTGTCACGCTCG
TCGTTTGGTATGGCTTCATTCAGCTCCGGTTCCCAACGATCAAGGCGAGTTACATGATCCCCCATGTTGT
GCAAAAAAGCGGTTAGCTCCTTCGGTCCTCCGATCGTTGTCAGAAGTAAGTTGGCCGCAGTGTTATCACT
CATGGTTATGGCAGCACTGCATAATTCTCTTACTGTCATGCCATCCGTAAGATGCTTTTCTGTGACTGGT
GAGTACTCAACCAAGTCATTCTGAGAATAGTGTATGCGGCGACCGAGTTGCTCTTGCCCGGCGTCAATAC
GGGATAATACCGCGCCACATAGCAGAACTTTAAAAGTGCTCATCATTGGAAAACGTTCTTCGGGGCGAAA
ACTCTCAAGGATCTTACCGCTGTTGAGATCCAGTTCGATGTAACCCACTCGTGCACCCAACTGATCTTCA
GCATCTTTTACTTTCACCAGCGTTTCTGGGTGAGCAAAAACAGGAAGGCAAAATGCCGCAAAAAAGGGAA
TAAGGGCGACACGGAAATGTTGAATACTCATACTCTTCCTTTTTCAATATTATTGAAGCATTTATCAGGG
TTATTGTCTCATGAGCGGATACATATTTGAATGTATTTAGAAAAATAAACAAATAGGGGTTCCGCGCACA
TTTCCCCGAAAAGTGCCACCTGG
Features (pLannotate 1.2.2; 16 found; start..end, strand, type, name):
     21..1005    +  promoter       CMV IE94 promoter: enhancer/promoter region of simian cytomegalovirus major immediate early transcription unit IE94
   1708..2397    +  CDS            mRuby3: mRuby3 is a basic (constitutively fluorescent) red fluorescent protein published in 2016, derived from Entacmaea quadricolor. It has low acid sensitivity.
   2398..2457    +  CDS            KCNJ2 (fragment): KCNJ2_HUMAN - Also known as IRK1. Experimental evidence at protein level: Swiss-Prot protein existence level 1. Probably participates in establishing action potential waveform and excitability of neuronal and muscle tissues. Inward rectifier potassium channels are characterized by a greater tendency to allow potassium to flow into the cell rather than out of it. Their voltage dependence is regulated by the concentration of extracellular potassium; as external potassium is raised, the voltage range of the channel opening shifts to more positive voltages. The inward rectification is mainly due t
   2497..2568    +  CDS            HBB (fragment): HBB_PONPY - Experimental evidence at transcript level: Swiss-Prot protein existence level 2. Involved in oxygen transport from the lung to the various peripheral tissues. From Pongo pygmaeus (Bornean orangutan).
   2639..2694    +  polyA_signal   β-globin poly(A) signal: rabbit β-globin polyadenylation signal (Gil and Proudfoot, 1987)
   3079..3095    -  protein_bind   lac operator: The lac repressor binds to the lac operator to inhibit transcription in E. coli. This inhibition can be relieved by adding lactose or isopropyl-β-D-thiogalactopyranoside (IPTG). lac repressor encoded by lacI
   3103..3133    -  promoter       lac promoter: promoter for the E. coli lac operon
   3148..3169    -  protein_bind   CAP binding site: CAP binding activates transcription in the presence of cAMP. E. coli catabolite activator protein
   3182..3221    -  CDS            lacI (fragment): lac repressor; lacI; The lac repressor binds to the lac operator to inhibit transcription in E. coli. This inhibition can be relieved by adding lactose or isopropyl-β-D-thiogalactopyranoside (IPTG).
   3228..3250    +  promoter       SV40 promoter (fragment): SV40 enhancer and early promoter
   3274..3409    +  rep_origin     SV40 ori: SV40 origin of replication
   3429..3563    +  polyA_signal   SV40 poly(A) signal: SV40 polyadenylation signal
   3565..3619    -  CDS            lacI (fragment): lac repressor; lacI; The lac repressor binds to the lac operator to inhibit transcription in E. coli. This inhibition can be relieved by adding lactose or isopropyl-β-D-thiogalactopyranoside (IPTG).
   3802..4390    -  rep_origin     ori: high-copy-number ColE1/pMB1/pBR322/pUC origin of replication
   4561..5421    -  CDS            AmpR: β-lactamase; bla; confers resistance to ampicillin, carbenicillin, and related antibiotics
   5422..5526    -  promoter       AmpR promoter: bla
