[The description below was written by a language model from this plasmid's Addgene catalogue record and pLannotate feature annotations shown in this document.]
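Description:
CMV-VARNAM is a mammalian expression plasmid of about 5.55 kb, built on a modified pCAGGS backbone, that encodes the synthetic red fluorescent voltage indicator VARNAM. It is maintained in E. coli as a high-copy plasmid through a ColE1/pUC-type origin and selected with ampicillin via the β-lactamase gene and its native promoter. The backbone also carries remnants typical of this vector family: a lac promoter/operator with CAP binding site, short lacI fragments, and an SV40 origin with an adjacent SV40 poly(A) signal. The SV40 origin can support episomal replication in cells that express large T antigen.

The 1,383 bp insert, recorded as introduced by Gateway cloning, is driven by the simian cytomegalovirus IE94 major immediate-early enhancer/promoter, a strong constitutive element in mammalian cells. The automated annotation identifies only the downstream part of the open reading frame, an mRuby3-like red fluorescent protein. The roughly 700 bp between the promoter and this reporter is unannotated, so the voltage-sensing portion of the indicator presumably lies there, but the record does not say what it is. Directly after the fluorescent protein comes a short fragment matching the inward rectifier potassium channel KCNJ2 (Kir2.1). This corresponds to the catalogued C-terminal Golgi and ER export signals, which are commonly added to improve trafficking of membrane proteins to the plasma membrane. Transcripts end at a rabbit β-globin poly(A) signal, and the nearby hit to a β-globin coding fragment most likely reflects the globin 3′ region of the pCAGGS backbone rather than any expressed protein.

The plasmid is intended for transfection into mammalian cells for optical recording of membrane potential in the red channel.
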