Addgene plasmid #115552: CMV-VARNAM
Purpose: Red fluorescent voltage indicator for mammalian expression
Depositing lab: Vincent Pieribone. Depositing organization: John B. Pierce Laboratory. Publication: Fast, in vivo voltage imaging using a red fluorescent indicator. Kannan M, Vasan G, Huang C, Haziza S, Li JZ, Inan H, Schnitzer MJ, Pieribone VA. Nat Methods. 2018 Dec;15(12):1108-1116. doi: 10.1038/s41592-018-0188-7. Epub 2018 Nov 12. PubMed 30420685.
Backbone
  Vector backbone: Modified pCAGGS
  Backbone size w/o insert (bp): 4171
  Total vector size (bp): 5554
  Vector type: Mammalian Expression
Growth in bacteria
  Bacterial resistance: Ampicillin, 100 μg/mL
  Growth temperature: 37°C
  Growth strain: DH5alpha
  Copy number: High Copy
Gene/Insert
  Gene/Insert name: VARNAM
  Species: Synthetic
  Insert size (bp): 1383
  Promoter: CMV IE94
  Tag / fusion protein: Golgi and ER export signal (C terminal on insert)
  Cloning method: Gateway Cloning
  Sequencing primers: 5′ gacgtaaatgggcggtaggcgtg; 3′ tagccagaagtcagatgctcaagg
Terms and licenses: Academic/Nonprofit Terms; Industry Terms: Not Available to Industry
How to cite: CMV-VARNAM was a gift from Vincent Pieribone (Addgene plasmid # 115552 ; http://n2t.net/addgene:115552 ; RRID:Addgene_115552)
